>Addgene plasmid #44664 | PL08003B2B11 | depositor partial sequence | sequence record 61186 | 3' read
AGAAATTAAAGATCCACAAAAAGAAGAAAGAAAATCAGATAAAGTAAAGAAATCTAAAATAAATGGAAGC
AAAGATGCAAACATAGATGATTTAAAAAAGGATTCTGGTAAAAATTCCAAAACTAAAGAAGAAAAAGATC
AAAAGAATCAGCCAATTAAAAATGAAAAATCGGGGAAAAAAGACAAAAAAAATAAAAAAAACAAAAAAAA
TGGCTGACAGTGATGCAGATTCACAGCTTTCTATTGAATCAGAGAAAGAACCACCGACTAAAGAAGACGA
AAAAAAGAAAAGTATAAAAAAGTCAAAAGCGAAAAATAGCACAGCTGGTCCAAATAAGAAAAGCAAAAAA
CAGTCAAAGAAACCGCCAGATGGCGATAGTGTTGAGTCTTCCGTTGACGATATCAAGGATCAAGAAAAGG
TTTTGGAATCAAATAGAAAAAGTAATTTGGATAAGGATCGTTTAAACGATGATAAAAAATTAATGGAAGA
CGCAAAGTCAAAGAGAAAAAAAGAAACAAATATTACCGCAGATACTGTTCGTTCTTCTAAATCTGAAAAT
ACTCAAGACAAATTGAAATATAAAGAGATTGGTACAGATGTACAGAGATTTTCTGAAAATAAAGGAACTC
AAATCAGTAAGATCTCTTTAACCATAGATCCTGTGGAGGTTCACATCACACAGAAAAATACTAGCTTGGA
TCCCCAACAAGGAAGTCAATCAACTTCTCAACGTAAAAATATTACATTGGATAATCTCGTGAATAGTCCT
TCAGACGAAGAGCCAAAACTAGATGGCAAAGATAACAAGAAAACATTGAGCAATGATGATGATTTGAAAT
ATTTATTTGCTACAAACATGCAAGACTTAAGGAACATAAACCTTGGGACTCACTGCCGGATTTGTGAATT
AATATTTGATTCGTGTTGCAATTGTGGTGGTTTAATGGATAAAAACAGGATTCCCGTCTATTCAACCGTC
GACTGCAATTACGAGCCAAAGAAATATAACTGCAACTCGTTGACAAAGAGCCGATCTGTGACATTTTGTA
AACCTAAAAAGTCCTGTGACTGTAATTATCCAGATCGTTATTCTTCTTGTTCCGATAGCTTGACTCTTTC
ATATAATTGCATTTTCGGCGACCCCTTATACAATAGTGCTTGTCCACAAAAGGTGCTCTGTATTTCCAGA
TAAAAATATAGATATTTTTACTCAAAAAAAAAAAAAAAAAATG
