>Addgene plasmid #44664 | PL08003B2B11 | addgene partial sequence | sequence record 63674 | M13_pUC_fwd
ATACGACTCACTATAGGGCGAATTGGGTACCGGGCCCCCCCTCGAGGTCGACGGTATCGATAAGCTTGAT
ATCGAATTCCGTTGCTGTCGAGAAATTAAAGATCCACAAAAAGAAGAAAGAAAATCAGATAAAGTAAAGA
AATCTAAAATAAATGGAAGCAAAGATGCAAACATAGATGATTTAAAAAAGGATTCTGGTAAAAATTCCAA
AACTAAAGAAGAAAAAGATCAAAAGAATCAGCCAATTAAAAATGAAAAATCGGGGAAAAAAGACAAAAAA
AATAAAAAAAACAAAAAAAATGGCTGACAGTGATGCAGATTCACAGCTTTCTATTGAATCAGAGAAAGAA
CCACCGACTAAAGAAGACGAAAAAAAGAAAAGTATAAAAAAGTCAAAAGCGAAAAATAGCACAGCTGGTC
CAAATAAGAAAAGCAAAAAACAGTCAAAGAAACCGCCAGATGGCGATAGTGTTGAGTCTTCCGTTGACGA
TATCAAGGATCAAGAAAAGGTTTTGGAATCAAATAGAAAAAGTAATTTGGATAAGGATCGTTTAAACGAT
GATAAAAAATTAATGGAAGACGCAAAGTCAAAGAGAAAAAAAGAAACAAATATTACCGCAGATACTGTTC
GTTCTTCTAAATCTGAAAATACTCAAGACAAATTGAAATATAAAGAGATTGGTACAGATGTACAGAGATT
TTCTGAAAATAAAGGAACTCAAATCAGTAAGATCTCTTTAACCATAGATCCTGTGGAGGTTCACATCACA
CAGAAAAATACTAGCTTGGATCCCCAACAAGGAAGTCAATCAACTTCTCAACGTAAAAATATTACATTGG
ATAATCTCGTGAATAGTCCTTCAGACGAAGAGCCAAAACTAGATGGCAAAGATAACAAGAAAACATTGAG
CAATGATGATGATTTGAAATATT
