>Addgene plasmid #44664 | PL08003B2B11 | addgene partial sequence | sequence record 63675 | M13_pUC_rev
ATTACGCCAAGCGCGCAATTAACCCTCACTAAAGGGAACAAAAGCTGGAGCTCCACCGCGGTGGCGGCCG
CTCGCATTTTTTTTTTTTTTTTTTGAGTAAAAATATCTATATTTTTATCTGGAAATACAGAGCACCTTTT
GTGGACAAGCACTATTGTATAAGGGGTCGCCGAAAATGCAATTATATGAAAGAGTCAAGCTATCGGAACA
AGAAGAATAACGATCTGGATAATTACAGTCACAGGACTTTTTAGGTTTACAAAATGTCACAGATCGGCTC
TTTGTCAACGAGTTGCAGTTATATTTCTTTGGCTCGTAATTGCAGTCGACGGTTGAATAGACGGGAATCC
TGTTTTTATCCATTAAACCACCACAATTGCAACACGAATCAAATATTAATTCACAAATCCGGCAGTGAGT
CCCAAGGTTTATGTTCCTTAAGTCTTGCATGTTTGTAGCAAATAAATATTTCAAATCATCATCATTGCTC
AATGTTTTCTTGTTATCTTTGCCATCTAGTTTTGGCTCTTCGTCTGAAGGACTATTCACGAGATTATCCA
ATGTAATATTTTTACGTTGAGAAGTTGATTGACTTCCTTGTTGGGGATCCAAGCTAGTATTTTTCTGTGT
GATGTGAACCTCCACAGGATCTATGGTTAAAGAGATCTTACTGATTTGAGTTCCTTTATTTTCAGAAAAT
CTCTGTACATCTGTACCAATCTCTTTATATTTCAATTTGTCTTGAGTATTTTCAGATTTAGAAGAACGAA
CAGTATCTGCGGTAATATTTGTTTCTTTTTTTCTCTTTGACTTTGCGTCTTCCATTAATTTTTTATCATC
GTTTAAACGATCCTTATCCAAATTACTTTTTCTATTTGATTCCAAAACCTTTTCTTGATCCTTGA
