[The description below was written by a language model from this plasmid's Addgene catalogue record.]
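Description:
PL08003B2B11 is a cDNA clone from the planarian flatworm Schmidtea mediterranea carried in the pBluescript SK II (+) phagemid backbone, a small high-copy cloning vector maintained in standard E. coli laboratory strains under ampicillin selection. No feature table is provided with the record, so the layout of backbone elements can only be inferred from what is generally true of pBluescript vectors, which typically combine a high-copy bacterial origin, an ampicillin resistance gene, an f1 origin and a polylinker flanked by opposing phage RNA polymerase promoters.

The insert is listed as EST Contig 4708, an expressed sequence tag assembly linked to two GenBank EST entries. The record does not state the identity or predicted function of the encoded gene, nor the insert length. The fragment was cloned by restriction digestion between EcoRI at the 5′ end and NotI at the 3′ end, and both sites remain intact, so the insert can be excised or the plasmid linearised on either side. According to the record, the orientation places the T7 promoter so that it drives sense transcription and the T3 promoter so that it drives antisense transcription; these same sites serve as sequencing primer positions.

This arrangement is suited to in vitro transcription: antisense riboprobes for in situ hybridisation can be made from T3, and sense control transcripts from T7. The associated publication concerns molecular markers for the hermaphroditic reproductive system of S. mediterranea, which suggests the clone was used as a template for expression-pattern analysis in reproductive tissues, although the record does not specify which tissue or cell type this transcript marks.
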