Addgene plasmid #44664: PL08003B2B11
Depositing lab: Phillip Newmark. Depositing organization: University of Illinois at Urbana-Champaign. Publication: Molecular markers to characterize the hermaphroditic reproductive system of the planarian Schmidtea mediterranea. Chong T, Stary JM, Wang Y, Newmark PA. BMC Dev Biol. 2011 Nov 10;11:69. 10.1186/1471-213X-11-69 PubMed 22074376.
Backbone
  Vector backbone: pBluescript SK II (+)
Growth in bacteria
  Bacterial resistance: Ampicillin, 100 μg/mL
  Growth temperature: 37°C
  Growth strain: DH5alpha
  Copy number: High Copy
Gene/Insert
  Gene/Insert name: EST Contig 4708
  Species: Schmidtea mediterranea
  GenBank ID: HO005637.1 DN311687.1
  Promoter: T7 sense, T3 antisense
  Cloning method: Restriction Enzyme; 5′ cloning site EcoRI (not destroyed); 3′ cloning site NotI (not destroyed)
  Sequencing primers: 5′ T7; 3′ T3
Terms and licenses: Academic/Nonprofit Terms; Industry Terms: Not Available to Industry
How to cite: PL08003B2B11 was a gift from Phillip Newmark (Addgene plasmid # 44664 ; http://n2t.net/addgene:44664 ; RRID:Addgene_44664)
